Addgene plasmid #117379: pMD19_STARR-seq_plants
Purpose: (Empty Backbone) STARR-seq vector with 35s core promoter for transient expression in plant protoplasts
Depositing lab: Xiaoyu Zhang. Depositing organization: University of Georgia. Publication: Widespread long-range cis-regulatory elements in the maize genome. Ricci WA, Lu Z, Ji L, Marand AP, Ethridge CL, Murphy NG, Noshay JM, Galli M, Mejia-Guerra MK, Colome-Tatche M, Johannes F, Rowley MJ, Corces VG, Zhai J, Scanlon MJ, Buckler ES, Gallavotti A, Springer NM, Schmitz RJ, Zhang X. Nat Plants. 2019 Nov 18. pii: 10.1038/s41477-019-0547-0. doi: 10.1038/s41477-019-0547-0. PubMed 31740773.
Backbone
  Vector backbone: T-Vector pMD19 (Simple)
  Backbone manufacturer: Clontech
  Backbone size (bp): 6332
  Modifications to backbone: T-Vector pMD19 (Simple) was digested with EcoR V and inserts were ligated into the backbone.
  Vector type: Plant Expression
  Promoter: 35s core promoter
  Tag / fusion protein: GFP derived from pMDC107 (N terminal on insert)
Growth in bacteria
  Bacterial resistance: Chloramphenicol and Ampicillin, 25 & 100 μg/mL
  Growth temperature: 37°C
  Growth strain: ccdB Survival
  Copy number: High Copy
Resource information
  A portion of this plasmid was derived from a plasmid made by: The GFP sequence was derived from pMDC107. The sequence between attP1 and attP2 was derived from pDONR 207.
Terms and licenses: Academic/Nonprofit Terms; Industry Terms: Not Available to Industry
Depositor comments: This plasmid is designed for transient transfection of protoplasts. It has only been validated in Zea mays mesophyll protoplasts. The region containing the ccdB suicide gene is dropped out by a double-digest with SacI and KpnI and the large fragment is recombined with the DNA insert library.
How to cite: pMD19_STARR-seq_plants was a gift from Xiaoyu Zhang (Addgene plasmid # 117379 ; http://n2t.net/addgene:117379 ; RRID:Addgene_117379)
