[The description below was written by a language model from this plasmid's Addgene catalogue record and pLannotate feature annotations shown in this document.]
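Description:
pMD19_STARR-seq_plants is an empty-backbone plant expression vector for STARR-seq (self-transcribing active regulatory region sequencing), built by ligating inserts into the EcoRV-cut T-Vector pMD19 (Simple). It is about 6.3 kb and replicates in E. coli from a high-copy ColE1/pUC-type origin. Selection is with ampicillin (bla) and chloramphenicol (cat), the latter carried within the removable stuffer. Because the stuffer also encodes the CcdB toxin, the intact plasmid must be propagated in a ccdB-tolerant strain. Remnants of the cloning backbone, including lacZα and lac promoter/operator fragments, flank the inserted cassette.

The reporter unit consists of a minimal CaMV 35S core promoter driving a GFP open reading frame derived from pMDC107. The automated annotation labels this ORF as a related Aequorea victoria variant and marks a short His-tag fragment directly after it. Downstream of GFP lies an attP1–ccdB–CmR–attP2 segment taken from pDONR 207, bracketed by two Tn5 mosaic-end sequences. According to the depositor, this ccdB region is removed by a SacI/KpnI double digest and the large vector fragment is then recombined with a DNA fragment library. The candidate sequences therefore sit downstream of GFP within the transcribed region. A fragment with enhancer activity boosts transcription from the weak core promoter and so is itself transcribed, allowing activity to be read out by sequencing the transcripts. No plant terminator is annotated in the feature tables.

The vector is intended for transient transfection of plant protoplasts and has been validated only in maize mesophyll protoplasts. The depositor and repository sequences differ by one nucleotide in length but give essentially identical annotations.
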