Features (pLannotate 1.2.2; 25 found; start..end, strand, type, name):
    137..236     +  misc_feature   bom (fragment): basis of mobility region from pBR322
    242..399     -  CDS            lacZα (fragment): LacZα fragment of β-galactosidase; lacZ fragment
    448..490     -  protein_bind   attR6 (fragment): mutant version of attR; recombination site for the Gateway® LR reaction LR Clonase™
    484..504     -  protein_bind   attB2: mutant version of attB; core recombination site for the Gateway® BP reaction BP Clonase™
    515..560     +  promoter       minimal CaMV 35S promoter: minimal 35S promoter from cauliflower mosaic virus
    576..1289    +  CDS            P11: P11 is a basic (constitutively fluorescent) cyan fluorescent protein published in 1994, derived from Aequorea victoria.
   1290..1307    +  CDS            9xHis (fragment): 9xHis affinity tag
   1332..1350    +  promoter       URA3 promoter (fragment): S. cerevisiae URA3
   1365..1383    -  misc_feature   Tn5 ME: hyperactive mosaic end for Tn5 transposase recognition (Reznikoff et al., 2004)
   1392..1623    +  protein_bind   attP1: mutant version of attP; recombination site for the Gateway® BP reaction (pDONR™221 version) BP Clonase™
   1826..1978    -  CDS            dpnD (fragment): DPND_STRPN - Protein predicted: Swiss-Prot protein existence level 4. From Streptococcus pneumoniae serotype 4 (strain ATCC BAA-334 / TIGR4).
   2022..2324    -  CDS            ccdB: CCDB_ECOLI - Also known as G, letB, letD. Experimental evidence at protein level: Swiss-Prot protein existence level 1. Toxic component of a type II toxin-antitoxin (TA) system, functioning in plasmid maintainence. Responsible for the post- segregational killing (PSK) of plasmid-free cells, also referred to as a plasmid addiction system. Half-life of over 2 hours. Cell killing by CcdB is accompanied by filamentation, defects in chromosome and plasmid segregation, defects in cell division, formation of anucleate cells, decreased DNA synthesis and plasmid loss. Interferes with the activity of DN
   2329..2487    -  CDS            ccdA (fragment): CCDA_ECO57 - Also known as H, letA. Experimental evidence at protein level: Swiss-Prot protein existence level 1. Antitoxin component of a type II toxin-antitoxin (TA) system which inhibits the post-segregational killing (PSK) of plasmid-free cells, also referred to as a plasmid addiction system. Binds to and blocks the activity of CcdB; will also remove bound CcdB protein from the CcdB-GyrA complex by forming a CcdA-CcdB complex, a process termed rejuvenation. Functions as a transcriptional corepressor for the ccdAB operon, repression also requires CcdB (By similarity). From Escherichia coli
   2672..3328    -  CDS            cat: CAT_ECOLX - Experimental evidence at protein level: Swiss-Prot protein existence level 1. This enzyme is an effector of chloramphenicol resistance in bacteria. From Escherichia coli. This protein is used as a marker in many commonly used cloning vectors, such as pACYC184.
   3329..3431    -  promoter       cat promoter: promoter of the E. coli cat gene encoding chloramphenicol acetyltransferase
   3576..3807    -  protein_bind   attP2: mutant version of attP; recombination site for the Gateway® BP reaction (pDONR™221 version) BP Clonase™
   3816..3834    +  misc_feature   Tn5 ME: hyperactive mosaic end for Tn5 transposase recognition (Reznikoff et al., 2004)
   4135..4151    -  protein_bind   lac operator: The lac repressor binds to the lac operator to inhibit transcription in E. coli. This inhibition can be relieved by adding lactose or isopropyl-β-D-thiogalactopyranoside (IPTG). lac repressor encoded by lacI
   4159..4189    -  promoter       lac promoter: promoter for the E. coli lac operon
   4204..4225    -  protein_bind   CAP binding site: CAP binding activates transcription in the presence of cAMP. E. coli catabolite activator protein
   4238..4330    -  CDS            lacI (fragment): lac repressor; lacI; The lac repressor binds to the lac operator to inhibit transcription in E. coli. This inhibition can be relieved by adding lactose or isopropyl-β-D-thiogalactopyranoside (IPTG).
   4513..5101    -  rep_origin     ori: high-copy-number ColE1/pMB1/pBR322/pUC origin of replication
   5272..6132    -  CDS            AmpR: β-lactamase; bla; confers resistance to ampicillin, carbenicillin, and related antibiotics
   6133..6224    -  promoter       AmpR promoter: bla
   6332..35      +  CDS            rop (fragment) (across the origin): Rop protein, which maintains plasmids at low copy number; rop
>Addgene plasmid #117379 | pMD19_STARR-seq_plants | depositor full sequence | sequence record 221535 | pMD19_STARR-seq_plants sequence 6332 bps
TCGCGCGTTTCGGTGATGACGGTGAAAACCTCTGACACATGCAGCTCCCGGAGACGGTCACAGCTTGTCT
GTAAGCGGATGCCGGGAGCAGACAAGCCCGTCAGGGCGCGTCAGCGGGTGTTGGCGGGTGTCGGGGCTGG
CTTAACTATGCGGCATCAGAGCAGATTGTACTGAGAGTGCACCATATGCGGTGTGAAATACCGCACAGAT
GCGTAAGGAGAAAATACCGCATCAGGCGCCATTCGCCATTCAGGCTGCGCAACTGTTGGGAAGGGCGATC
GGTGCGGGCCTCTTCGCTATTACGCCAGCTGGCGAAAGGGGGATGTGCTGCAAGGCGATTAAGTTGGGTA
ACGCCAGGGTTTTCCCAGTCACGACGTTGTAAAACGACGGCCAGTGAATTAGAACTCGGTACGCGCGGAT
CTTCCAGAGATTAAAGAATTCGCCCTTATATATTGATATTTATATCATTTTACGTTTCTCGTTCAGCTTT
CTTGTACAAAGTGGTCTCGAGGATGCAAGACCCTTCCTCTATATAAGGAAGTTCATTTCATTTGGAGAGG
TCTAGAATGAGATCTATGAGTAAAGGAGAAGAACTTTTCACTGGAGTTGTCCCAATTCTTGTTGAATTAG
ATGGTGATGTTAATGGGCACAAATTTTCTGTCAGTGGAGAGGGTGAAGGTGATGCAACATACGGAAAACT
TACCCTTAAATTTATTTGCACTACTGGAAAACTACCTGTTCCATGGCCAACCCTGGTCACCACCCTGACC
TACGGCGTGCAGTGCTTCTCCCGTTACCCTGATCATATGAAGCGGCACGACTTCTTCAAGAGCGCCATGC
CTGAGGGATACGTGCAGGAGAGGACCATCTTCTTCAAGGACGACGGGAACTACAAGACACGTGCTGAAGT
CAAGTTTGAGGGAGACACCCTCGTCAACAGGATCGAGCTTAAGGGAATCGATTTCAAGGAGGACGGAAAC
ATCCTCGGCCACAAGTTGGAATACAACTACAACTCCCACAACGTATACATCATGGCCGACAAGCAAAAGA
ACGGCATCAAAGCCAACTTCAAGACCCGCCACAACATCGAAGACGGCGGCGTGCAACTCGCTGATCATTA
TCAACAAAATACTCCAATTGGCGATGGCCCTGTCCTTTTACCAGACAACCATTACCTGTCCACACAATCT
GCCCTTTCGAAAGATCCCAACGAAAAGAGAGACCACATGGTCCTTCTTGAGTTTGTAACAGCTGCTGGGA
TTACACATGGCATGGTAGAACTATACAAACACCACCACCACCACCACTAAGATATCGCCCAGAATTAATT
CCCCAACTGCACAGAACAAATCGTCGGCAGCGTCAGATGTGTATAAGAGACAGAGCTCATCAAATAATGA
TTTTATTTTGACTGATAGTGACCTGTTCGTTGCAACACATTGATGAGCAATGCTTTTTTATAATGCCAAC
TTTGTACAAAAAAGCTGAACGAGAAACGTAAAATGATATAAATATCAATATATTAAATTAGATTTTGCAT
AAAAAACAGACTACATAATACTGTAAAACACAACATATCCAGTCACTATGAATCAACTACTTAGATGGTA
TTAGTGACCTGTAGTCGACCGACAGCCTTCCAAATGTTCTTCGGGTGATGCTGCCAACTTAGTCGACCGA
CAGCCTTCCAAATGTTCTTCTCAAACGGAATCGTCGTATCCAGCCTACTCGCTATTGTCCTCAATGCCGT
ATTAAATCATAAAAAGAAATAAGAAAAAGAGGTGCGAGCCTCTTTTTTGTGTGACAAAATAAAAACATCT
ACCTATTCATATACGCTAGTGTCATAGTCCTGAAAATCATCTGCATCAAGAACAATTTCACAACTCTTAT
ACTTTTCTCTTACAAGTCGTTCGGCTTCATCTGGATTTTCAGCCTCTATACTTACTAAACGTGATAAAGT
TTCTGTAATTTCTACTGTATCGACCTGCAGACTGGCTGTGTATAAGGGAGCCTGACATTTATATTCCCCA
GAACATCAGGTTAATGGCGTTTTTGATGTCATTTTCGCGGTGGCTGAGATCAGCCACTTCTTCCCCGATA
ACGGAGACCGGCACACTGGCCATATCGGTGGTCATCATGCGCCAGCTTTCATCCCCGATATGCACCACCG
GGTAAAGTTCACGGGAGACTTTATCTGACAGCAGACGTGCACTGGCCAGGGGGATCACCATCCGTCGCCC
GGGCGTGTCAATAATATCACTCTGTACATCCACAAACAGACGATAACGGCTCTCTCTTTTATAGGTGTAA
ACCTTAAACTGCATTTCACCAGCCCCTGTTCTCGTCAGCAAAAGAGCCGTTCATTTCAATAAACCGGGCG
ACCTCAGCCATCCCTTCCTGATTTTCCGCTTTCCAGCGTTCGGCACGCAGACGACGGGCTTCATTCTGCA
TGGTTGTGCTTACCAGACCGGAGATATTGACATCATATATGCCTTGAGCAACTGATAGCTGTCGCTGTCA
ACTGTCACTGTAATACGCTGCTTCATAGCATACCTCTTTTTGACATACTTCGGGTATACATATCAGTATA
TATTCTTATACCGCAAAAATCAGCGCGCAAATACGCATACTGTTATCTGGCTTTTAGTAAGCCGGATCCA
CGCGGCGTTTACGCCCCGCCCTGCCACTCATCGCAGTACTGTTGTAATTCATTAAGCATTCTGCCGACAT
GGAAGCCATCACAGACGGCATGATGAACCTGAATCGCCAGCGGCATCAGCACCTTGTCGCCTTGCGTATA
ATATTTGCCCATGGTGAAAACGGGGGCGAAGAAGTTGTCCATATTGGCCACGTTTAAATCAAAACTGGTG
AAACTCACCCAGGGATTGGCTGAGACGAAAAACATATTCTCAATAAACCCTTTAGGGAAATAGGCCAGGT
TTTCACCGTAACACGCCACATCTTGCGAATATATGTGTAGAAACTGCCGGAAATCGTCGTGGTATTCACT
CCAGAGCGATGAAAACGTTTCAGTTTGCTCATGGAAAACGGTGTAACAAGGGTGAACACTATCCCATATC
ACCAGCTCACCGTCTTTCATTGCCATACGGAACTCCGGATGAGCATTCATCAGGCGGGCAAGAATGTGAA
TAAAGGCCGGATAAAACTTGTGCTTATTTTTCTTTACGGTCTTTAAAAAGGCCGTAATATCCAGCTGAAC
GGTCTGGTTATAGGTACATTGAGCAACTGACTGAAATGCCTCAAAATGTTCTTTACGATGCCATTGGGAT
ATATCAACGGTGGTATATCCAGTGATTTTTTTCTCCATTTTAGCTTCCTTAGCTCCTGAAAATCTCGATA
ACTCAAAAAATACGCCCGGTAGTGATCTTATTTCATTATGGTGAAAGTTGGAACCTCTTACGTGCCGATC
AACGTCTCATTTTCGCCAAAAGTTGGCCCAGGGCTTCCCGGTATCAACAGGGACACCAGGATTTATTTAT
TCTGCGAAGTGATCTTCCGTCACAGGTATTTATTCGGCGCAAAGTGCGTCGGGTGATGCTGCCAACTTAG
TCGACTACAGGTCACTAATACCATCTAAGTAGTTGATTCATAGTGACTGGATATGTTGTGTTTTACAGTA
TTATGTAGTCTGTTTTTTATGCAAAATCTAATTTAATATATTGATATTTATATCATTTTACGTTTCTCGT
TCAGCTTTCTTGTACAAAGTTGGCATTATAAGAAAGCATTGCTTATCAATTTGTTGCAACGAACAGGTCA
CTATCAGTCAAAATAAAATCATTATTTGATGGTACCTGTCTCTTATACACATCTCCGAGCCCACGAGACC
CCGGGTTTCCCTTTGCTTTTGTGTAGACCTCAAAACTTTATCCCCCATCTTTGATCTTATCCCTTGTTTT
TCTGCTTTTTTCTTCTTTCTTGGGTTTTAATTTCCGGACTTAACGTTTGTTTTCCGGTTTGCGAGACATA
TTCTATCGGATTCTCAACTGTCTGATGAAATAAATATGTAATGTTCTATAAGTCTTTCAATTTGATGGGA
TAAGCTTGTTAATCGTCGAACGGCAGGCGTGCAAACTTGGCGTAATCATGGTCATAGCTGTTTCCTGTGT
GAAATTGTTATCCGCTCACAATTCCACACAACATACGAGCCGGAAGCATAAAGTGTAAAGCCTGGGGTGC
CTAATGAGTGAGCTAACTCACATTAATTGCGTTGCGCTCACTGCCCGCTTTCCAGTCGGGAAACCTGTCG
TGCCAGCTGCATTAATGAATCGGCCAACGCGCGGGGAGAGGCGGTTTGCGTATTGGGCGCTCTTCCGCTT
CCTCGCTCACTGACTCGCTGCGCTCGGTCGTTCGGCTGCGGCGAGCGGTATCAGCTCACTCAAAGGCGGT
AATACGGTTATCCACAGAATCAGGGGATAACGCAGGAAAGAACATGTGAGCAAAAGGCCAGCAAAAGGCC
AGGAACCGTAAAAAGGCCGCGTTGCTGGCGTTTTTCCATAGGCTCCGCCCCCCTGACGAGCATCACAAAA
ATCGACGCTCAAGTCAGAGGTGGCGAAACCCGACAGGACTATAAAGATACCAGGCGTTTCCCCCTGGAAG
CTCCCTCGTGCGCTCTCCTGTTCCGACCCTGCCGCTTACCGGATACCTGTCCGCCTTTCTCCCTTCGGGA
AGCGTGGCGCTTTCTCATAGCTCACGCTGTAGGTATCTCAGTTCGGTGTAGGTCGTTCGCTCCAAGCTGG
GCTGTGTGCACGAACCCCCCGTTCAGCCCGACCGCTGCGCCTTATCCGGTAACTATCGTCTTGAGTCCAA
CCCGGTAAGACACGACTTATCGCCACTGGCAGCAGCCACTGGTAACAGGATTAGCAGAGCGAGGTATGTA
GGCGGTGCTACAGAGTTCTTGAAGTGGTGGCCTAACTACGGCTACACTAGAAGAACAGTATTTGGTATCT
GCGCTCTGCTGAAGCCAGTTACCTTCGGAAAAAGAGTTGGTAGCTCTTGATCCGGCAAACAAACCACCGC
TGGTAGCGGTGGTTTTTTTGTTTGCAAGCAGCAGATTACGCGCAGAAAAAAAGGATCTCAAGAAGATCCT
TTGATCTTTTCTACGGGGTCTGACGCTCAGTGGAACGAAAACTCACGTTAAGGGATTTTGGTCATGAGAT
TATCAAAAAGGATCTTCACCTAGATCCTTTTAAATTAAAAATGAAGTTTTAAATCAATCTAAAGTATATA
TGAGTAAACTTGGTCTGACAGTTACCAATGCTTAATCAGTGAGGCACCTATCTCAGCGATCTGTCTATTT
CGTTCATCCATAGTTGCCTGACTCCCCGTCGTGTAGATAACTACGATACGGGAGGGCTTACCATCTGGCC
CCAGTGCTGCAATGATACCGCGAGACCCACGCTCACCGGCTCCAGATTTATCAGCAATAAACCAGCCAGC
CGGAAGGGCCGAGCGCAGAAGTGGTCCTGCAACTTTATCCGCCTCCATCCAGTCTATTAATTGTTGCCGG
GAAGCTAGAGTAAGTAGTTCGCCAGTTAATAGTTTGCGCAACGTTGTTGCCATTGCTACAGGCATCGTGG
TGTCACGCTCGTCGTTTGGTATGGCTTCATTCAGCTCCGGTTCCCAACGATCAAGGCGAGTTACATGATC
CCCCATGTTGTGCAAAAAAGCGGTTAGCTCCTTCGGTCCTCCGATCGTTGTCAGAAGTAAGTTGGCCGCA
GTGTTATCACTCATGGTTATGGCAGCACTGCATAATTCTCTTACTGTCATGCCATCCGTAAGATGCTTTT
CTGTGACTGGTGAGTACTCAACCAAGTCATTCTGAGAATAGTGTATGCGGCGACCGAGTTGCTCTTGCCC
GGCGTCAATACGGGATAATACCGCGCCACATAGCAGAACTTTAAAAGTGCTCATCATTGGAAAACGTTCT
TCGGGGCGAAAACTCTCAAGGATCTTACCGCTGTTGAGATCCAGTTCGATGTAACCCACTCGTGCACCCA
ACTGATCTTCAGCATCTTTTACTTTCACCAGCGTTTCTGGGTGAGCAAAAACAGGAAGGCAAAATGCCGC
AAAAAAGGGAATAAGGGCGACACGGAAATGTTGAATACTCATACTCTTCCTTTTTCAATATTATTGAAGC
ATTTATCAGGGTTATTGTCTCATGAGCGGATACATATTTGAATGTATTTAGAAAAATAAACAAATGGGGG
TTCCGCGCACATTTCCCCGAAAAGTGCCACCTGACGTCTAAGAAACCATTATTATCATGACATTAACCTA
TAAAAATAGGCGTATCACGAGGCCCTTTCGTC
