Features (pLannotate 1.2.2; 25 found; start..end, strand, type, name):
    137..236     +  misc_feature   bom (fragment): basis of mobility region from pBR322
    242..399     -  CDS            lacZα (fragment): LacZα fragment of β-galactosidase; lacZ fragment
    448..490     -  protein_bind   attR6 (fragment): mutant version of attR; recombination site for the Gateway® LR reaction LR Clonase™
    484..504     -  protein_bind   attB2: mutant version of attB; core recombination site for the Gateway® BP reaction BP Clonase™
    515..560     +  promoter       minimal CaMV 35S promoter: minimal 35S promoter from cauliflower mosaic virus
    576..1289    +  CDS            P11: P11 is a basic (constitutively fluorescent) cyan fluorescent protein published in 1994, derived from Aequorea victoria.
   1290..1307    +  CDS            9xHis (fragment): 9xHis affinity tag
   1332..1350    +  promoter       URA3 promoter (fragment): S. cerevisiae URA3
   1365..1383    -  misc_feature   Tn5 ME: hyperactive mosaic end for Tn5 transposase recognition (Reznikoff et al., 2004)
   1392..1623    +  protein_bind   attP1: mutant version of attP; recombination site for the Gateway® BP reaction BP Clonase™
   1826..1978    -  CDS            dpnD (fragment): DPND_STRPN - Protein predicted: Swiss-Prot protein existence level 4. From Streptococcus pneumoniae serotype 4 (strain ATCC BAA-334 / TIGR4).
   2022..2324    -  CDS            ccdB: CCDB_ECOLI - Also known as G, letB, letD. Experimental evidence at protein level: Swiss-Prot protein existence level 1. Toxic component of a type II toxin-antitoxin (TA) system, functioning in plasmid maintainence. Responsible for the post- segregational killing (PSK) of plasmid-free cells, also referred to as a plasmid addiction system. Half-life of over 2 hours. Cell killing by CcdB is accompanied by filamentation, defects in chromosome and plasmid segregation, defects in cell division, formation of anucleate cells, decreased DNA synthesis and plasmid loss. Interferes with the activity of DN
   2329..2487    -  CDS            ccdA (fragment): CCDA_ECO57 - Also known as H, letA. Experimental evidence at protein level: Swiss-Prot protein existence level 1. Antitoxin component of a type II toxin-antitoxin (TA) system which inhibits the post-segregational killing (PSK) of plasmid-free cells, also referred to as a plasmid addiction system. Binds to and blocks the activity of CcdB; will also remove bound CcdB protein from the CcdB-GyrA complex by forming a CcdA-CcdB complex, a process termed rejuvenation. Functions as a transcriptional corepressor for the ccdAB operon, repression also requires CcdB (By similarity). From Escherichia coli
   2669..3327    -  CDS            CmR: chloramphenicol acetyltransferase; cat; confers resistance to chloramphenicol
   3328..3430    -  promoter       cat promoter: promoter of the E. coli cat gene encoding chloramphenicol acetyltransferase
   3575..3806    -  protein_bind   attP2: mutant version of attP; recombination site for the Gateway® BP reaction (pDONR™221 version) BP Clonase™
   3815..3833    +  misc_feature   Tn5 ME: hyperactive mosaic end for Tn5 transposase recognition (Reznikoff et al., 2004)
   4134..4150    -  protein_bind   lac operator: The lac repressor binds to the lac operator to inhibit transcription in E. coli. This inhibition can be relieved by adding lactose or isopropyl-β-D-thiogalactopyranoside (IPTG). lac repressor encoded by lacI
   4158..4188    -  promoter       lac promoter: promoter for the E. coli lac operon
   4203..4224    -  protein_bind   CAP binding site: CAP binding activates transcription in the presence of cAMP. E. coli catabolite activator protein
   4237..4329    -  CDS            lacI (fragment): lac repressor; lacI; The lac repressor binds to the lac operator to inhibit transcription in E. coli. This inhibition can be relieved by adding lactose or isopropyl-β-D-thiogalactopyranoside (IPTG).
   4512..5100    -  rep_origin     ori: high-copy-number ColE1/pMB1/pBR322/pUC origin of replication
   5271..6131    -  CDS            AmpR: β-lactamase; bla; confers resistance to ampicillin, carbenicillin, and related antibiotics
   6132..6223    -  promoter       AmpR promoter: bla
   6331..35      +  CDS            rop (fragment) (across the origin): Rop protein, which maintains plasmids at low copy number; rop
>Addgene plasmid #117379 | pMD19_STARR-seq_plants | addgene full sequence | sequence record 226991 | Addgene NGS Result
TCGCGCGTTTCGGTGATGACGGTGAAAACCTCTGACACATGCAGCTCCCGGAGACGGTCACAGCTTGTCT
GTAAGCGGATGCCGGGAGCAGACAAGCCCGTCAGGGCGCGTCAGCGGGTGTTGGCGGGTGTCGGGGCTGG
CTTAACTATGCGGCATCAGAGCAGATTGTACTGAGAGTGCACCATATGCGGTGTGAAATACCGCACAGAT
GCGTAAGGAGAAAATACCGCATCAGGCGCCATTCGCCATTCAGGCTGCGCAACTGTTGGGAAGGGCGATC
GGTGCGGGCCTCTTCGCTATTACGCCAGCTGGCGAAAGGGGGATGTGCTGCAAGGCGATTAAGTTGGGTA
ACGCCAGGGTTTTCCCAGTCACGACGTTGTAAAACGACGGCCAGTGAATTAGAACTCGGTACGCGCGGAT
CTTCCAGAGATTAAAGAATTCGCCCTTATATATTGATATTTATATCATTTTACGTTTCTCGTTCAGCTTT
CTTGTACAAAGTGGTCTCGAGGATGCAAGACCCTTCCTCTATATAAGGAAGTTCATTTCATTTGGAGAGG
TCTAGAATGAGATCTATGAGTAAAGGAGAAGAACTTTTCACTGGAGTTGTCCCAATTCTTGTTGAATTAG
ATGGTGATGTTAATGGGCACAAATTTTCTGTCAGTGGAGAGGGTGAAGGTGATGCAACATACGGAAAACT
TACCCTTAAATTTATTTGCACTACTGGAAAACTACCTGTTCCATGGCCAACCCTGGTCACCACCCTGACC
TACGGCGTGCAGTGCTTCTCCCGTTACCCTGATCATATGAAGCGGCACGACTTCTTCAAGAGCGCCATGC
CTGAGGGATACGTGCAGGAGAGGACCATCTTCTTCAAGGACGACGGGAACTACAAGACACGTGCTGAAGT
CAAGTTTGAGGGAGACACCCTCGTCAACAGGATCGAGCTTAAGGGAATCGATTTCAAGGAGGACGGAAAC
ATCCTCGGCCACAAGTTGGAATACAACTACAACTCCCACAACGTATACATCATGGCCGACAAGCAAAAGA
ACGGCATCAAAGCCAACTTCAAGACCCGCCACAACATCGAAGACGGCGGCGTGCAACTCGCTGATCATTA
TCAACAAAATACTCCAATTGGCGATGGCCCTGTCCTTTTACCAGACAACCATTACCTGTCCACACAATCT
GCCCTTTCGAAAGATCCCAACGAAAAGAGAGACCACATGGTCCTTCTTGAGTTTGTAACAGCTGCTGGGA
TTACACATGGCATGGTAGAACTATACAAACACCACCACCACCACCACTAAGATATCGCCCAGAATTAATT
CCCCAACTGCACAGAACAAATCGTCGGCAGCGTCAGATGTGTATAAGAGACAGAGCTCATCAAATAATGA
TTTTATTTTGACTGATAGTGACCTGTTCGTTGCAACAAATTGATGAGCAATGCTTTTTTATAATGCCAAC
TTTGTACAAAAAAGCTGAACGAGAAACGTAAAATGATATAAATATCAATATATTAAATTAGATTTTGCAT
AAAAAACAGACTACATAATACTGTAAAACACAACATATCCAGTCACTATGAATCAACTACTTAGATGGTA
TTAGTGACCTGTAGTCGACCGACAGCCTTCCAAATGTTCTTCGGGTGATGCTGCCAACTTAGTCGACCGA
CAGCCTTCCAAATGTTCTTCTCAAACGGAATCGTCGTATCCAGCCTACTCGCTATTGTCCTCAATGCCGT
ATTAAATCATAAAAAGAAATAAGAAAAAGAGGTGCGAGCCTCTTTTTTGTGTGACAAAATAAAAACATCT
ACCTATTCATATACGCTAGTGTCATAGTCCTGAAAATCATCTGCATCAAGAACAATTTCACAACTCTTAT
ACTTTTCTCTTACAAGTCGTTCGGCTTCATCTGGATTTTCAGCCTCTATACTTACTAAACGTGATAAAGT
TTCTGTAATTTCTACTGTATCGACCTGCAGACTGGCTGTGTATAAGGGAGCCTGACATTTATATTCCCCA
GAACATCAGGTTAATGGCGTTTTTGATGTCATTTTCGCGGTGGCTGAGATCAGCCACTTCTTCCCCGATA
ACGGAGACCGGCACACTGGCCATATCGGTGGTCATCATGCGCCAGCTTTCATCCCCGATATGCACCACCG
GGTAAAGTTCACGGGAGACTTTATCTGACAGCAGACGTGCACTGGCCAGGGGGATCACCATCCGTCGCCC
GGGCGTGTCAATAATATCACTCTGTACATCCACAAACAGACGATAACGGCTCTCTCTTTTATAGGTGTAA
ACCTTAAACTGCATTTCACCAGCCCCTGTTCTCGTCAGCAAAAGAGCCGTTCATTTCAATAAACCGGGCG
ACCTCAGCCATCCCTTCCTGATTTTCCGCTTTCCAGCGTTCGGCACGCAGACGACGGGCTTCATTCTGCA
TGGTTGTGCTTACCAGACCGGAGATATTGACATCATATATGCCTTGAGCAACTGATAGCTGTCGCTGTCA
ACTGTCACTGTAATACGCTGCTTCATAGCATACCTCTTTTTGACATACTTCGGGTATACATATCAGTATA
TATTCTTATACCGCAAAAATCAGCGCGCAAATACGCATACTGTTATCTGGCTTTTAGTAAGCCGGATCCA
CGCGGCGTTTACGCCCCCCCTGCCACTCATCGCAGTACTGTTGTAATTCATTAAGCATTCTGCCGACATG
GAAGCCATCACAAACGGCATGATGAACCTGAATCGCCAGCGGCATCAGCACCTTGTCGCCTTGCGTATAA
TATTTGCCCATGGTGAAAACGGGGGCGAAGAAGTTGTCCATATTGGCCACGTTTAAATCAAAACTGGTGA
AACTCACCCAGGGATTGGCTGAGACGAAAAACATATTCTCAATAAACCCTTTAGGGAAATAGGCCAGGTT
TTCACCGTAACACGCCACATCTTGCGAATATATGTGTAGAAACTGCCGGAAATCGTCGTGGTATTCACTC
CAGAGCGATGAAAACGTTTCAGTTTGCTCATGGAAAACGGTGTAACAAGGGTGAACACTATCCCATATCA
CCAGCTCACCGTCTTTCATTGCCATACGGAACTCCGGATGAGCATTCATCAGGCGGGCAAGAATGTGAAT
AAAGGCCGGATAAAACTTGTGCTTATTTTTCTTTACGGTCTTTAAAAAGGCCGTAATATCCAGCTGAACG
GTCTGGTTATAGGTACATTGAGCAACTGACTGAAATGCCTCAAAATGTTCTTTACGATGCCATTGGGATA
TATCAACGGTGGTATATCCAGTGATTTTTTTCTCCATTTTAGCTTCCTTAGCTCCTGAAAATCTCGATAA
CTCAAAAAATACGCCCGGTAGTGATCTTATTTCATTATGGTGAAAGTTGGAACCTCTTACGTGCCGATCA
ACGTCTCATTTTCGCCAAAAGTTGGCCCAGGGCTTCCCGGTATCAACAGGGACACCAGGATTTATTTATT
CTGCGAAGTGATCTTCCGTCACAGGTATTTATTCGGCGCAAAGTGCGTCGGGTGATGCTGCCAACTTAGT
CGACTACAGGTCACTAATACCATCTAAGTAGTTGATTCATAGTGACTGGATATGTTGTGTTTTACAGTAT
TATGTAGTCTGTTTTTTATGCAAAATCTAATTTAATATATTGATATTTATATCATTTTACGTTTCTCGTT
CAGCTTTCTTGTACAAAGTTGGCATTATAAGAAAGCATTGCTTATCAATTTGTTGCAACGAACAGGTCAC
TATCAGTCAAAATAAAATCATTATTTGATGGTACCTGTCTCTTATACACATCTCCGAGCCCACGAGACCC
CGGGTTTCCCTTTGCTTTTGTGTAGACCTCAAAACTTTATCCCCCATCTTTGATCTTATCCCTTGTTTTT
CTGCTTTTTTCTTCTTTCTTGGGTTTTAATTTCCGGACTTAACGTTTGTTTTCCGGTTTGCGAGACATAT
TCTATCGGATTCTCAACTGTCTGATGAAATAAATATGTAATGTTCTATAAGTCTTTCAATTTGATGGGAT
AAGCTTGTTAATCGTCGAACGGCAGGCGTGCAAACTTGGCGTAATCATGGTCATAGCTGTTTCCTGTGTG
AAATTGTTATCCGCTCACAATTCCACACAACATACGAGCCGGAAGCATAAAGTGTAAAGCCTGGGGTGCC
TAATGAGTGAGCTAACTCACATTAATTGCGTTGCGCTCACTGCCCGCTTTCCAGTCGGGAAACCTGTCGT
GCCAGCTGCATTAATGAATCGGCCAACGCGCGGGGAGAGGCGGTTTGCGTATTGGGCGCTCTTCCGCTTC
CTCGCTCACTGACTCGCTGCGCTCGGTCGTTCGGCTGCGGCGAGCGGTATCAGCTCACTCAAAGGCGGTA
ATACGGTTATCCACAGAATCAGGGGATAACGCAGGAAAGAACATGTGAGCAAAAGGCCAGCAAAAGGCCA
GGAACCGTAAAAAGGCCGCGTTGCTGGCGTTTTTCCATAGGCTCCGCCCCCCTGACGAGCATCACAAAAA
TCGACGCTCAAGTCAGAGGTGGCGAAACCCGACAGGACTATAAAGATACCAGGCGTTTCCCCCTGGAAGC
TCCCTCGTGCGCTCTCCTGTTCCGACCCTGCCGCTTACCGGATACCTGTCCGCCTTTCTCCCTTCGGGAA
GCGTGGCGCTTTCTCATAGCTCACGCTGTAGGTATCTCAGTTCGGTGTAGGTCGTTCGCTCCAAGCTGGG
CTGTGTGCACGAACCCCCCGTTCAGCCCGACCGCTGCGCCTTATCCGGTAACTATCGTCTTGAGTCCAAC
CCGGTAAGACACGACTTATCGCCACTGGCAGCAGCCACTGGTAACAGGATTAGCAGAGCGAGGTATGTAG
GCGGTGCTACAGAGTTCTTGAAGTGGTGGCCTAACTACGGCTACACTAGAAGAACAGTATTTGGTATCTG
CGCTCTGCTGAAGCCAGTTACCTTCGGAAAAAGAGTTGGTAGCTCTTGATCCGGCAAACAAACCACCGCT
GGTAGCGGTGGTTTTTTTGTTTGCAAGCAGCAGATTACGCGCAGAAAAAAAGGATCTCAAGAAGATCCTT
TGATCTTTTCTACGGGGTCTGACGCTCAGTGGAACGAAAACTCACGTTAAGGGATTTTGGTCATGAGATT
ATCAAAAAGGATCTTCACCTAGATCCTTTTAAATTAAAAATGAAGTTTTAAATCAATCTAAAGTATATAT
GAGTAAACTTGGTCTGACAGTTACCAATGCTTAATCAGTGAGGCACCTATCTCAGCGATCTGTCTATTTC
GTTCATCCATAGTTGCCTGACTCCCCGTCGTGTAGATAACTACGATACGGGAGGGCTTACCATCTGGCCC
CAGTGCTGCAATGATACCGCGAGACCCACGCTCACCGGCTCCAGATTTATCAGCAATAAACCAGCCAGCC
GGAAGGGCCGAGCGCAGAAGTGGTCCTGCAACTTTATCCGCCTCCATCCAGTCTATTAATTGTTGCCGGG
AAGCTAGAGTAAGTAGTTCGCCAGTTAATAGTTTGCGCAACGTTGTTGCCATTGCTACAGGCATCGTGGT
GTCACGCTCGTCGTTTGGTATGGCTTCATTCAGCTCCGGTTCCCAACGATCAAGGCGAGTTACATGATCC
CCCATGTTGTGCAAAAAAGCGGTTAGCTCCTTCGGTCCTCCGATCGTTGTCAGAAGTAAGTTGGCCGCAG
TGTTATCACTCATGGTTATGGCAGCACTGCATAATTCTCTTACTGTCATGCCATCCGTAAGATGCTTTTC
TGTGACTGGTGAGTACTCAACCAAGTCATTCTGAGAATAGTGTATGCGGCGACCGAGTTGCTCTTGCCCG
GCGTCAATACGGGATAATACCGCGCCACATAGCAGAACTTTAAAAGTGCTCATCATTGGAAAACGTTCTT
CGGGGCGAAAACTCTCAAGGATCTTACCGCTGTTGAGATCCAGTTCGATGTAACCCACTCGTGCACCCAA
CTGATCTTCAGCATCTTTTACTTTCACCAGCGTTTCTGGGTGAGCAAAAACAGGAAGGCAAAATGCCGCA
AAAAAGGGAATAAGGGCGACACGGAAATGTTGAATACTCATACTCTTCCTTTTTCAATATTATTGAAGCA
TTTATCAGGGTTATTGTCTCATGAGCGGATACATATTTGAATGTATTTAGAAAAATAAACAAATGGGGGT
TCCGCGCACATTTCCCCGAAAAGTGCCACCTGACGTCTAAGAAACCATTATTATCATGACATTAACCTAT
AAAAATAGGCGTATCACGAGGCCCTTTCGTC
